>Addgene plasmid #126274 | pGWB14-LYX056 | addgene full sequence | sequence record 246589 | Addgene NGS Result
TCGGTCTTGCCTTGCTCGTCGGTGATGTACTTCACCAGCTCCGCGAAGTCGCTCTTCTTGATGGAGCGCA
TGGGGACGTGCTTGGCAATCACGCGCACCCCCCGGCCGTTTTAGCGGCTAAAAAAGTCATGGCTCTGCCC
TCGGGCGGACCACGCCCATCATGACCTTGCCAAGCTCGTCCTGCTTCTCTTCGATCTTCGCCAGCAGGGC
GAGGATCGTGGCATCACCGAACCGCGCCGTGCGCGGGTCGTCGGTGAGCCAGAGTTTCAGCAGGCCGCCC
AGGCGGCCCAGGTCGCCATTGATGCGGGCCAGCTCGCGGACGTGCTCATAGTCCACGACGCCCGTGATTT
TGTAGCCCTGGCCGACGGCCAGCAGGTAGGCCGACAGGCTCATGCCGGCCGCCGCCGCCTTTTCCTCAAT
CGCTCTTCGTTCGTCTGGAAGGCAGTACACCTTGATAGGTGGGCTGCCCTTCCTGGTTGGCTTGGTTTCA
TCAGCCATCCGCTTGCCCTCATCTGTTACGCCGGCGGTAGCCGGCCAGCCTCGCAGAGCAGGATTCCCGT
TGAGCACCGCCAGGTGCGAATAAGGGACAGTGAAGAAGGAACACCCGCTCGCGGGTGGGCCTACTTCACC
TATCCTGCCCGGCTGACGCCGTTGGATACACCAAGGAAAGTCTACACGAACCCTTTGGCAAAATCCTGTA
TATCGTGCGAAAAAGGATGGATATACCGAAAAAATCGCTATAATGACCCCGAAGCAGGGTTATGCAGCGG
AAAAGCGCCACGCTTCCCGAAGGGAGAAAGGCGGACAGGTATCCGGTAAGCGGCAGGGTCGGAACAGGAG
AGCGCACGAGGGAGCTTCCAGGGGGAAACGCCTGGTATCTTTATAGTCCTGTCGGGTTTCGCCACCTCTG
ACTTGAGCGTCGATTTTTGTGATGCTCGTCAGGGGGGCGGAGCCTATGGAAAAACGCCAGCAACGCGGCC
TTTTTACGGTTCCTGGCCTTTTGCTGGCCTTTTGCTCACATGTTCTTTCCTGCGTTATCCCCTGATTCTG
TGGATAACCGTATTACCGCCTTTGAGTGAGCTGATACCGCTCGCCGCAGCCGAACGACCGAGCGCAGCGA
GTCAGTGAGCGAGGAAGCGGAAGAGCGCCAGAAGGCCGCCAGAGAGGCCGAGCGCGGCCGTGAGGCTTGG
ACGCTAGGGCAGGGCATGAAAAAGCCCGTAGCGGGCTGCTACGGGCGTCTGACGCGGTGGAAAGGGGGAG
GGGATGTTGTCTACATGGCTCTGCTGTAGTGAGTGGGTTGCGCTCCGGCAGCGGTCCTGATCAATCGTCA
CCCTTTCTCGGTCCTTCAACGTTCCTGACAACGAGCCTCCTTTTCGCCAATCCATCGACAATCACCGCGA
GTCCCTGCTCGAACGCTGCGTCCGGACCGGCTTCGTCGAAGGCGTCTATCGCGGCCCGCAACAGCGGCGA
GAGCGGAGCCTGTTCAACGGTGCCGCCGCGCTCGCCGGCATCGCTGTCGCCGGCCTGCTCCTCAAGCACG
GCCCCAACAGTGAAGTAGCTGATTGTCATCAGCGCATTGACGGCGTCCCCGGCCGAAAAACCCGCCTCGC
AGAGGAAGCGAAGCTGCGCGTCGGCCGTTTCCATCTGCGGTGCGCCCGGTCGCGTGCCGGCATGGATGCG
CGCGCCATCGCGGTAGGCGAGCAGCGCCTGCCTGAAGCTGCGGGCATTCCCGATCAGAAATGAGCGCCAG
TCGTCGTCGGCTCTCGGCACCGAATGCGTATGATTCTCCGCCAGCATGGCTTCGGCCAGTGCGTCGAGCA
GCGCCCGCTTGTTCCTGAAGTGCCAGTAAAGCGCCGGCTGCTGAACCCCCAACCGTTCCGCCAGTTTGCG
TGTCGTCAGACCGTCTACGCCGACCTCGTTCAACAGGTCCAGGGCGGCACGGATCACTGTATTCGGCTGC
AACTTTGTCATGCTTGACACTTTATCACTGATAAACATAATATGTCCACCAACTTATCAGTGATAAAGAA
TCCGCGCGTTCAATCGGACCAGCGGAGGCTGGTCCGGAGGCCAGACGTGAAACCCAACATACCCCTGATC
GTAATTCTGAGCACTGTCGCGCTCGACGCTGTCGGCATCGGCCTGATTATGCCGGTGCTGCCGGGCCTCC
TGCGCGATCTGGTTCACTCGAACGACGTCACCGCCCACTATGGCATTCTGCTGGCGCTGTATGCGTTGGT
GCAATTTGCCTGCGCACCTGTGCTGGGCGCGCTGTCGGATCGTTTCGGGCGGCGGCCAATCTTGCTCGTC
TCGCTGGCCGGCGCCAGATCTGGGGAACCCTGTGGTTGGCATGCACATACAAATGGACGAACGGATAAAC
CTTTTCACGCCCTTTTAAATATCCGATTATTCTAATAAACGCTCTTTTCTCTTAGGTTTACCCGCCAATA
TATCCTGTCAAACACTGATAGTTTAAACTGAAGGCGGGAAACGACAATCTGATCATGAGCGGAGAATTAA
GGGAGTCACGTTATGACCCCCGCCGATGACGCGGGACAAGCCGTTTTACGTTTGGAACTGACAGAACCGC
AACGTTGAAGGAGCCACTCAGCCGCGGGTTTCTGGAGTTTAATGAGCTAAGCACATACGTCAGAAACCAT
TATTGCGCGTTCAAAAGTCGCCTAAGGTCACTATCAGCTAGCAAATATTTCTTGTCAAAAATGCTCCACT
GACGTTCCATAAATTCCCCTCGGTATCCAATTAGAGTCTCATATTCACTCTCAATCCAAATAATCTGCAC
CGGATCTGGATCGTTTCGCATGATTGAACAAGATGGATTGCACGCAGGTTCTCCGGCCGCTTGGGTGGAG
AGGCTATTCGGCTATGACTGGGCACAACAGACAATCGGCTGCTCTGATGCCGCCGTGTTCCGGCTGTCAG
CGCAGGGGCGCCCGGTTCTTTTTGTCAAGACCGACCTGTCCGGTGCCCTGAATGAACTGCAGGACGAGGC
AGCGCGGCTATCGTGGCTGGCCACGACGGGCGTTCCTTGCGCAGCTGTGCTCGACGTTGTCACTGAAGCG
GGAAGGGACTGGCTGCTATTGGGCGAAGTGCCGGGGCAGGATCTCCTGTCATCTCACCTTGCTCCTGCCG
AGAAAGTATCCATCATGGCTGATGCAATGCGGCGGCTGCATACGCTTGATCCGGCTACCTGCCCATTCGA
CCACCAAGCGAAACATCGCATCGAGCGAGCACGTACTCGGATGGAAGCCGGTCTTGTCGATCAGGATGAT
CTGGACGAAGAGCATCAGGGGCTCGCGCCAGCCGAACTGTTCGCCAGGCTCAAGGCGCGCATGCCCGACG
GCGATGATCTCGTCGTGACCCATGGCGATGCCTGCTTGCCGAATATCATGGTGGAAAATGGCCGCTTTTC
TGGATTCATCGACTGTGGCCGGCTGGGTGTGGCGGACCGCTATCAGGACATAGCGTTGGCTACCCGTGAT
ATTGCTGAAGAGCTTGGCGGCGAATGGGCTGACCGCTTCCTCGTGCTTTACGGTATCGCCGCTCCCGATT
CGCAGCGCATCGCCTTCTATCGCCTTCTTGACGAGTTCTTCTGAGCGGGACTCTGGGGTTCGAAATGACC
GACCAAGCGACGCCCAACCTGCCATCACGAGATTTCGATTCCACCGCCGCCTTCTATGAAAGGTTGGGCT
TCGGAATCGTTTTCCGGGACGCCGGCTGGATGATCCTCCAGCGCGGGGATCTCATGCTGGAGTTCTTCGC
CCACGGGATCTCTGCGGAACAGGCGGTCGAAGGTGCCGATATCATTACGACAGCAACGGCCGACAAGCAC
AACGCCACGATCCTGAGCGACAATATGATCGGGCCCGGCGTCCACATCAACGGCGTCGGCGGCGACTGCC
CAGGCAAGACCGAGATGCACCGCGATATCTTGCTGCGTTCGGATATTTTCGTGGAGTTCCCGCCACAGAC
CCGGATGATCCCCGATCGTTCAAACATTTGGCAATAAAGTTTCTTAAGATTGAATCCTGTTGCCGGTCTT
GCGATGATTATCATATAATTTCTGTTGAATTACGTTAAGCATGTAATAATTAACATGTAATGCATGACGT
TATTTATGAGATGGGTTTTTATGATTAGAGTCCCGCAATTATACATTTAATACGCGATAGAAAACAAAAT
ATAGCGCGCAAACTAGGATAAATTATCGCGCGCGGTGTCATCTATGTTACTAGATCGGGCCTCCTGTC
[82 nt withheld, positions 4269-4350]
GCTCTGAGGGA
[161 nt withheld, positions 4362-4522]
T
[41 nt withheld, positions 4524-4564]
T
[62 nt withheld, positions 4566-4627]
A
[35 nt withheld, positions 4629-4663]
CCTCCCTCAATCGGTTGAATGTCGCCCTTTTGTCTTTGGCCCAATACGCAAACCGCCTCTCCCCGCGCGT
TGGCCGATTCATTAATGCAGCTGGCACGACAGGTTTCCCGACTGGAAAGCGGGCAGTGAGCGCAACGCAA
TTAATGTGAGTTAGCTCACTCATTAGGCACCCCAGGCTTTACACTTTATGCTTCCGGCTCGTATGTTGTG
TGGAATTGTGAGCGGATAACAATTTCACACAGGAAACAGCTATGACCATGATTACGCCAAGCTTGCATGC
CTGCAGGTCCCCAGATTAGCCTTTTCAATTTCAGAAAGAATGCTAACCCACAGATGGTTAGAGAGGCTTA
CGCAGCAGGTCTCATCAAGACGATCTACCCGAGCAATAATCTCCAGGAAATCAAATACCTTCCCAAGAAG
GTTAAAGATGCAGTCAAAAGATTCAGGACTAACTGCATCAAGAACACAGAGAAAGATATATTTCTCAAGA
TCAGAAGTACTATTCCAGTATGGACGATTCAAGGCTTGCTTCACAAACCAAGGCAAGTAATAGAGATTGG
AGTCTCTAAAAAGGTAGTTCCCACTGAATCAAAGGCCATGGAGTCAAAGATTCAAATAGAGGACCTAACA
GAACTCGCCGTAAAGACTGGCGAACAGTTCATACAGAGTCTCTTACGACTCAATGACAAGAAGAAAATCT
TCGTCAACATGGTGGAGCACGACACACTTGTCTACTCCAAAAATATCAAAGATACAGTCTCAGAAGACCA
AAGGGCAATTGAGACTTTTCAACAAAGGGTAATATCCGGAAACCTCCTCGGATTCCATTGCCCAGCTATC
TGTCACTTTATTGTGAAGATAGTGGAAAAGGAAGGTGGCTCCTACAAATGCCATCATTGCGATAAAGGAA
AGGCCATCGTTGAAGATGCCTCTGCCGACAGTGGTCCCAAAGATGGACCCCCACCCACGAGGAGCATCGT
GGAAAAAGAAGACGTTCCAACCACGTCTTCAAAGCAAGTGGATTGATGTGATATCTCCACTGACGTAAGG
GATGACGCACAATCCCACTATCCTTCGCAAGACCCTTCCTCTATATAAGGAAGTTCATTTCATTTGGAGA
GAACACGGGGGACTCTAGAGTTATCAACAAGTTTGTACAAAAAAGCAGGCTTCCCATGAGTTCGGAAAAT
TGGAGTTTGACGGCGAAGCTTTGCGATTCGTGCAAAACGACGTCGGCGACGGTGTTCTGCCGGGCAGATT
CTGCTTTTTTATGCATAGGATGCGACTGTAAAATCCACGCGGCGAATAAGCTAGCGTCACGTCACGCGCG
GGTTTGGGTTTGCGAGGTGTGCGAGCAGGCGCCGGCGAGCGTCACGTGCAAGGCGGACGCCGCCGCTCTC
TGCGTCACGTGCGACCGCGATATCCACTCTGCGAATCCATTAGCGCGTCGTCACGAGCGTTTCCCCGTTG
TTCCCTTCTACGACACCGCCGTCGCAAAATCTCACGGCGGCGTTAATGATGATGAGAAGTACTTTGATAG
TCATGAGAATAATCCTCAACCGGAGGAAGAGGCGGAGGCGGCGTCGTGGATACTTCCGACGCCGAAAGAA
GGGACTGATAATCAGTATAAATCAGCGGATTATTTGTTTAATGATATGGATTCGTATTTGGATATGGATA
CTATGTCGTGTGATCAAAAACCGAATAATATTCTTCAGCTGTACCAGCAGTACTGCTCTGATGGAGTGGT
GCCAGTGCAGAACAAGAACGAGAGTAGCCATTTGCAAGGTCCAGTTGTTAATGGATTTCCAACGTACGAA
ATGGACTTCATTGGATCTAAACCATACTTGTACAACTTCAACTCTCAGTCCATTAGCCAAAGTGTTTCTT
CATCATCTATGGAAGTGGGAGTTGTGCCGGAGCACAGTGCAACGGCGGATGTATCAAACAGCTTAGTGAT
GAACTCATCGGGGGACACCGTACCGAACCCAGTCTCTGGTTTAGACAGAGAAGCAAGGGTATTGAGGTAC
AGAGAGAAAAGGAAGAACAGAAAGTTCGAGAAGACTATTCGGTATGCTTCTAGAAAGGCTTACGCAGAGA
CCCGACCCAGAATCAAAGGAAGATTCGCAAAGCGTACTGAGATTGAAGTCGACTCCCTTCTCGCCGCCGC
CGATGCGTCTTATGGCGTTGTTCCATCGTTTTCGAGGACCCAGCTTTCTTGTACAAAGTGGTTGATAACA
GCGGGTTAATTAACATCTTTTACCCATACGATGTTCCTGACTATGCGGGCTATCCCTATGACGTCCCGGA
CTATGCAGGATCCTATCCATATGACGTTCCAGATTACGCTGCTCAGTGCAGCGCTTAGAGCTCGAATTTC
CCCGATCGTTCAAACATTTGGCAATAAAGTTTCTTAAGATTGAATCCTGTTGCCGGTCTTGCGATGATTA
TCATATAATTTCTGTTGAATTACGTTAAGCATGTAATAATTAACATGTAATGCATGACGTTATTTATGAG
ATGGGTTTTTATGATTAGAGTCCCGCAATTATACATTTAATACGCGATAGAAAACAAAATATAGCGCGCA
AACTAGGATAAATTATCGCGCGCGGTGTCATCTATGTTACTAGATCGGGAATTAGCTTCATCAACGCAAG
ACATGCGCACGACCGTCTGACAGGAGAGGAATTTCCGACGAGCACAGAAAGGACTTGCTCTTGGACGTAG
GCCTATTTCTCAGGCACATGTATCAAGTGTTCGGACGTGGGTTTTCGATGGTGTATCAGCCGCCGCCAAC
TGGGAGATGAGGAGGCTTTCTTGGGGGGCAGTCAGCAGTTCATTTCACAAGACAGAGGAACTTGTAAGGA
GATGCACTGATTTATCTTGGCGCAAACCAGCAGGACGAATTAGTGGGAATAGCCCGCGAATATCTAAGTT
ATGCCTGTCGGCATGAGCAGAAACTTCCAATTCGAAACAGTTTGGAGAGGTTGTTTTTGGGCATACCTTT
TGTTAGTCAGCCTCTCGATTGCTCATCGTCATTACACAGTACCGAAGTTTGATCGATCTAGTAACATAGA
TGACACCGCGCGCGATAATTTATCCTAGTTTGCGCGCTATATTTTGTTTTCTATCGCGTATTAAATGTAT
AATTGCGGGACTCTAATCATAAAAACCCATCTCATAAATAACGTCATGCATTACATGTTAATTATTACAT
GCTTAACGTAATTCAACAGAAATTATATGATAATCATCGCAAGACCGGCAACAGGATTCAATCTTAAGAA
ACTTTATTGCCAAATGTTTGAACGATCTGCTTCGACGCACTCCTTCTTTACTCCACCATCTCGTCCTTAT
TGAAAACGTGGGTAGCACCAAAACGAATCAAGTCGCTGGAACTGAAGTTACCAATCACGCTGGATGATTT
GCCAGTTGGATTAATCTTGCCTTTCCCCGCATGAATAATATTGATGAATGCATGCGTGAGGGGTATTTCG
ATTTTGGCAATAGCTGCAATTGCCGCGACATCCTCCAACGAGCATAATTCTTCAGAAAAATAGCGATGTT
CCATGTTGTCAGGGCATGCATGATGCACGTTATGAGGTGACGGTGCTAGGCAGTATTCCCTCAAAGTTTC
ATAGTCAGTATCATATTCATCATTGCATTCCTGCAAGAGAGAATTGAGACGCAATCCACACGCTGCGGCA
ACCTTCCGGCGTTCGTGGTCTATTTGCTCTTGGACGTTGCAAACGTAAGTGTTGGATCCCGGTCGGCATC
TACTCTATTCCTTTGCCCTCGGACGAGTGCTGGGGCGTCGGTTTCCACTATCGGCGAGTACTTCTACACA
GCCATCGGTCCAGACGGCCGCGCTTCTGCGGGCGATTTGTGTACGCCCGACAGTCCCGGCTCCGGATCGG
ACGATTGCGTCGCATCGACCCTGCGCCCAAGCTGCATCATCGAAATTGCCGTCAACCAAGCTCTGATAGA
GTTGGTCAAGACCAATGCGGAGCATATACGCCCGGAGCCGCGGCGATCCTGCAAGCTCCGGATGCCTCCG
CTCGAAGTAGCGCGTCTGCTGCTCCATACAAGCCAACCACGGCCTCCAGAAGAAGATGTTGGCGACCTCG
TATTGGGAATCCCCGAACATCGCCTCGCTCCAGTCAATGACCGCTGTTATGCGGCCATTGTCCGTCAGGA
CATTGTTGGAGCCGAAATCCGCGTGCACGAGGTGCCGGACTTCGGGGCAGTCCTCGGCCCAAAGCATCAG
CTCATCGAGAGCCTGCGCGACGGACGCACTGACGGTGTCGTCCATCACAGTTTGCCAGTGATACACATGG
GGATCAGCAATCGCGCATATGAAATCACGCCATGTAGTGTATTGACCGATTCCTTGCGGTCCGAATGGGC
CGAACCCGCTCGTCTGGCTAAGATCGGCCGCAGCGATCGCATCCATGGCCTCCGCGACCGGCTGCAGAAC
AGCGGGCAGTTCGGTTTCAGGCAGGTCTTGCAACGTGACACCCTGTGCACGGCGGGAGATGCAATAGGTC
AGGCTCTCGCTGAATTCCCCAATGTCAAGCACTTCCGGAATCGGGAGCGCGGCCGATGCAAAGTGCCGAT
AAACATAACGATCTTTGTAGAAACCATCGGCGCAGCTATTTACCCGCAGGACATATCCACGCCCTCCTAC
ATCGAAGCTGAAAGCACGAGATTCTTCGCCCTCCGAGAGCTGCATCAGGTCGGAGACGCTGTCGAACTTT
TCGATCAGAAACTTCTCGACAGACGTCGCGGTGAGTTCAGGCTTTTTCATATCGGGGTCGTCCTCTCCAA
ATGAAATGAACTTCCTTATATAGAGGAAGGGTCTTGCGAAGGATAGTGGGATTGTGCGTCATCCCTTACG
TCAGTGGAGATATCACATCAATCCACTTGCTTTGAAGACGTGGTTGGAACGTCTTCTTTTTCCACGATGC
TCCTCGTGGGTGGGGGTCCATCTTTGGGACCACTGTCGGCAGAGGCATCTTGAACGATAGCCTTTCCTTT
ATCGCAATGATGGCATTTGTAGGTGCCACCTTCCTTTTCTACTGTCCTTTTGATGAAGTGACAGATAGCT
GGGCAATGGAATCCGAGGAGGTTTCCCGATATTACCCTTTGTTGAAAAGTCTCAATAGCCCTTTGGTCTT
CTGAGACTGTATCTTTGATATTCTTGGAGTAGACGAGAGTGTCGTGCTCCACCATGTTGACGGATCTCTA
GGACGCGTCGACGCGTCGACGCGTCGACGCGTCGACGCGTCCTAGAAGCTAATTCACTGGCCGTCGTTTT
ACAACGTCGTGACTGGGAAAACCCTGGCGTTACCCAACTTAATCGCCTTGCAGCACATCCCCCTTTCGCC
AGCTGGCGTAATAGCGAAGAGGCCCGCACCGATCGCCCTTCCCAACAGTTGCGCAGCCTGAATG
[44 nt withheld, positions 10118-10161]
C
[141 nt withheld, positions 10163-10303]
CCTTTGACGTTGGAGTCCACGTTCTTT
[37 nt withheld, positions 10331-10367]
ACCCTATCTCGGGCTATTCTTTTGATTTATAAGGGATTTTGCCGATTTCGGAACCACCATCAAACAGGAT
TTTCGCCTGCTGGGGCAAACCAGCGTGGACCGCTTGCTGCAACTCTCTCAGGGCCAGGCGGTGAAGGGCA
ATCAGCTGTTGCCCGTCTCACTGGTGAAAAGAAAAACCACCCCAGTACATTAAAAACGTCCGCAATGTGT
TATTAAGTTGTCTAAGCGTCAATTTGTTTACACCACAATATATCCTGCCACCAGCCAGCCAACAGCTCCC
CGACCGGCAGCTCGGCACAAAATCACCACTCGATACAGGCAGCCCATCAGTCCGGGACGGCGTCAGCGGG
AGAGCCGTTGTAAGGCGGCAGACTTTGCTCATGTTACCGATGCTATTCGGAAGAACGGCAACTAAGCTGC
CGGGTTTGAAACACGGATGATCTCGCGGAGGGTAGCATGTTGATTGTAACGATGACAGAGCGTTGCTGCC
TGTGATCAAATATCATCTCCCTCGCAGAGATCCGAATTATCAGCCTTCTTATTCATTTCTCGCTTAACCG
TGACAGGCTGTCGATCTTGAGAACTATGCCGACATAATAGGAAATCGCTGGATAAAGCCGCTGAGGAAGC
TGAGTGGCGCTATTTCTTTAGAAGTGAACGTTGACGATATCAACTCCCCTATCCATTGCTCACCGAATGG
TACAGGTCGGGGACCCGAAGTTCCGACTGTCGGCCTGATGCATCCCCGGCTGATCGACCCCAGATCTGGG
GCTGAGAAAGCCCAGTAAGGAAACAACTGTAGGTTCGAGTCGCGAGATCCCCCGGAACCAAAGGAAGTAG
GTTAAACCCGCTCCGATCAGGCCGAGCCACGCCAGGCCGAGAACATTGGTTCCTGTAGGCATCGGGATTG
GCGGATCAAACACTAAAGCTACTGGAACGAGCAGAAGTCCTCCGGCCGCCAGTTGCCAGGCGGTAAAGGT
GAGCAGAGGCACGGGAGGTTGCCACTTGCGGGTCAGCACGGTTCCGAACGCCATGGAAACCGCCCCCGCC
AGGCCCGCTGCGACGCCGACAGGATCTAGCGCTGCGTTTGGTGTCAACACCAACAGCGCCACGCCCGCAG
TTCCGCAAATAGCCCCCAGGACCGCCATCAATCGTATCGGGCTACCTAGCAGAGCGGCAGAGATGAACAC
GACCATCAGCGGCTGCACAGCGCCTACCGTCGCCGCGACCCCGCCCGGCAGGCGGTAGACCGAAATAAAC
AACAAGCTCCAGAATAGCGAAATATTAAGTGCGCCGAGGATGAAGATGCGCATCCACCAGATTCCCGTTG
GAATCTGTCGGACGATCATCACGAGCAATAAACCCGCCGGCAACGCCCGCAGCAGCATACCGGCGACCCC
TCGGCCTCGCTGTTCGGGCTCCACGAAAACGCCGGACAGATGCGCCTTGTGAGCGTCCTTGGGGCCGTCC
TCCTGTTTGAAGACCGACAGCCCAATGATCTCGCCGTCGATGTAGGCGCCGAATGCCACGGCATCTCGCA
ACCGTTCAGCGAACGCCTCCATGGGCTTTTTCTCCTCGTGCTCGTAAACGGACCCGAACATCTCTGGAGC
TTTCTTCAGGGCCGACAATCGGATCTCGCGGAAATCCTGCACGTCGGCCGCTCCAAGCCGTCGAATCTGA
GCCTTAATCACAATTGTCAATTTTAATCCTCTGTTTATCGGCAGTTCGTAGAGCGCGCCGTGCGTCCCGA
GCGATACTGAGCGAAGCAAGTGCGTCGAGCAGTGCCCGCTTGTTCCTGAAATGCCAGTAAAGCGCTGGCT
GCTGAACCCCCAGCCGGAACTGACCCCACAAGGCCCTAGCGTTTGCAATGCACCAGGTCATCATTGACCC
AGGCGTGTTCCACCAGGCCGCTGCCTCGCAACTCTTCGCAGGCTTCGCCGACCTGCTCGCGCCACTTCTT
CACGCGGGTGGAATCCGATCCGCACATGAGGCGGAAGGTTTCCAGCTTGAGCGGGTACGGCTCCCGGTGC
GAGCTGAAATAGTCGAACATCCGTCGGGCCGTCGGCGACAGCTTGCGGTACTTCTCCCATATGAATTTCG
TGTAGTGGTCGCCAGCAAACAGCACGACGATTTCCTCGTCGATCAGGACCTGGCAACGGGACGTTTTCTT
GCCACGGTCCAGGACGCGGAAGCGGTGCAGCAGCGACACCGATTCCAGGTGCCCAACGCGGTCGGACGTG
AAGCCCATCGCCGTCGCCTGTAGGCGCGACAGGCATTCCTCGGCCTTCGTGTAATACCGGCCATTGATCG
ACCAGCCCAGGTCCTGGCAAAGCTCGTAGAACGTGAAGGTGATCGGCTCGCCGATAGGGGTGCGCTTCGC
GTACTCCAACACCTGCTGCCACACCAGTTCGTCATCGTCGGCCCGCAGCTCGACGCCGGTGTAGGTGATC
TTCACGTCCTTGTTGACGTGGAAAATGACCTTGTTTTGCAGCGCCTCGCGCGGGATTTTCTTGTTGCGCG
TGGTGAACAGGGCAGAGCGGGCCGTGTCGTTTGGCATCGCTCGCATCGTGTCCGGCCACGGCGCAATATC
GAACAAGGAAAGCTGCATTTCCTTGATCTGCTGCTTCGTGTGTTTCAGCAACGCGGCCTGCTTGGCCTCG
CTGACCTGTTTTGCCAGGTCCTCGCCGGCGGTTTTTCGCTTCTTGGTCGTCATAGTTCCTCGCGTGTCGA
TGGTCATCGACTTCGCCAAACCTGCCGCCTCCTGTTCGAGACGACGCGAACGCTCCACGGCGGCCGATGG
CGCGGGCAGGGCAGGGGGAGCCAGTTGCACGCTGTCGCGCTCGATCTTGGCCGTAGCTTGCTGGACCATC
GAGCCGACGGACTGGAAGGTTTCGCGGGGCGCACGCATGACGGTGCGGCTTGCGATGGTTTCGGCATCCT
CGGCGGAAAACCCCGCGTCGATCAGTTCTTGCCTGTATGCCTTCCGGTCAAACGTCCGATTCATTCACCC
TCCTTGCGGGATTGCCCCGACTCACGCCGGGGCAATGTGCCCTTATTCCTGATTTGACCCGCCTGGTGCC
TTGGTGTCCAGATAATCCACCTTATCGGCAATGAAGTCGGTCCCGTAGACCGTCTGGCCGTCCTTCTCGT
ACTTGGTATTCCGAATCTTGCCCTGCACGAATACCAGCGACCCCTTGCCCAAATACTTGCCGTGGGCCTC
GGCCTGAGAGCCAAAACACTTGATGCGGAAGAAGTCGGTGCGCTCCTGCTTGTCGCCGGCATCGTTGCGC
CACATCTAGGTACTAAAACAATTCATCCAGTAAAATATAATATTTTATTTTCTCCCAATCAGGCTTGATC
CCCAGTAAGTCAAAAAATAGCTCGACATACTGTTCTTCCCCGATATCCTCCCTGATCGACCGGACGCAGA
AGGCAATGTCATACCACTTGTCCGCCCTGCCGCTTCTCCCAAGATCAATAAAGCCACTTACTTTGCCATC
TTTCACAAAGATGTTGCTGTCTCCCAGGTCGCCGTGGGAAAAGACAAGTTCCTCTTCGGGCTTTTCCGTC
TTTAAAAAATCATACAGCTCGCGCGGATCTTTAAATGGAGTGTCTTCTTCCCAGTTTTCGCAATCCACAT
CGGCCAGATCGTTATTCAGTAAGTAATCCAATTCGGCTAAGCGGCTGTCTAAGCTATTCGTATAGGGACA
ATCCGATATGTCGATGGAGTGAAAGAGCCTGATGCACTCCGCATACAGCTCGATAATCTTTTCAGGGCTT
TGTTCATCTTCATACTCTTCCGAGCAAAGGACGCCATCGGCCTCACTCATGAGCAGATTGCTCCAGCCAT
CATGCCGTTCAAAGTGCAGGACCTTTGGAACAGGCAGCTTTCCTTCCAGCCATAGCATCATGTCCTTTTC
CCGTTCCACATCATAGGTGGTCCCTTTATACCGGCTGTCCGTCATTTTTAAATATAGGTTTTCATTTTCT
CCCACCAGCTTATATACCTTAGCAGGAGACATTCCTTCCGTATCTTTTACGCAGCGGTATTTTTCGATCA
GTTTTTTCAATTCCGGTGATATTCTCATTTTAGCCATTTATTATTTCCTTCCTCTTTTCTACAGTATTTA
AAGATACCCCAAGAAGCTAATTATAACAAGACGAACTCCAATTCACTGTTCCTTGCATTCTAAAACCTTA
AATACCAGAAAACAGCTTTTTCAAAGTTGTTTTCAAAGTTGGCGTATAACATAGTATCGACGGAGCCGAT
TTTGAAACCACAATTATGGGTGATGCTGCCAACTTACTGATTTAGTGTATGATGGTGTTTTTGAGGTGCT
CCAGTGGCTTCTGTTTCTATCAGCTGTCCCTCCTGTTCAGCTACTGACGGGGTGGTGCGTAACGGCAAAA
GCACCGCCGGACATCAGCGCTATCTCTGCTCTCACTGCCGTAAAACATGGCAACTGCAGTTCACTTACAC
CGCTTCTCAACCCGGTACGCACCAGAAAATCATTGATATGGCCATGAATGGCGTTGGATGCCGGGCAACA
GCCCGCATTATGGGCGTTGGCCTCAACACGATTTTACGTCACTTAAAAAACTCAGGCCGCAGTCGGTAAC
CTCGCGCATACAGCCGGGCAGTGACGTCATCGTCTGCGCGGAAATGGACGAACAGTGGGGCTATGTCGGG
GCTAAATCGCGCCAGCGCTGGCTGTTTTACGCGTATGACAGTCTCCGGAAGACGGTTGTTGCGCACGTAT
TCGGTGAACGCACTATGGCGACGCTGGGGCGTCTTATGAGCCTGCTGTCACCCTTTGACGTGGTGATATG
GATGACGGATGGCTGGCCGCTGTATGAATCCCGCCTGAAGGGAAAGCTGCACGTAATCAGCAAGCGATAT
ACGCAGCGAATTGAGCGGCATAACCTGAATCTGAGGCAGCACCTGGCACGGCTGGGACGGAAGTCGCTGT
CGTTCTCAAAATCGGTGGAGCTGCATGACAAAGTCATCGGGCATTATCTGAACATAAAACACTATCAATA
AGTTGGAGTCATTACCCAATTATGATAGAATTTACAAGCTATAAGGTTATTGTCCTGGGTTTCAAGCATT
AGTCCATGCAAGTTTTTATGCTTTGCCCATTCTATAGATATATTGATAAGCGCGCTGCCTATGCCTTGCC
CCCTGAAATCCTTACATACGGCGATATCTTCTATATAAAAGATATATTATCTTATCAGTATTGTCAATAT
ATTCAAGGCAATCTGCCTCCTCATCCTCTTCATCCTCTTCGTCTTGGTAGCTTTTTAAATATGGCGCTTC
ATAGAGTAATTCTGTAAAGGTCCAATTCTCGTTTTCATACCTCGGTATAATCTTACCTATCACCTCAAAT
GGTTCGCTGGGTTTATCGCACCCCCGAACACGAGCACGGCACCCGCGACCACTATGCCAAGAATGCCCAA
GGTAAAAATTGCCGGCCCCGCCATGAAGTCCGTGAATGCCCCGACGGCCGAAGTGAAGGGCAGGCCGCCA
CCCAGGCCGCCGCCCTCACTGCCCGGCACCTGGTCGCTGAATGTCGATGCCAGCACCTGCGGCACGTCAA
TGCTTCCGGGCGTCGCGCTCGGGCTGATCGCCCATCCCGTTACTGCCCCGATCCCGGCAATGGCAAGGAC
TGCCAGCGCTGCCATTTTTGGGGTGAGGCCGTTCGCGGCCGAGGGGCGCAGCCCCTGGGGGGATGGGAGG
CCCGCGTTAGCGGGCCGGGAGGGTTCGAGAAGGGGGGGCACCCCCCTTCGGCGTGCGCGGTCACGCGCAC
AGGGCGCAGCCCTGGTTAAAAACAAGGTTTATAAATATTGGTTTAAAAGCAGGTTAAAAGACAGGTTAGC
GGTGGCCGAAAAACGGGCGGAAACCCTTGCAAATGCTGGATTTTCTGCCTGTGGACAGCCCCTCAAATGT
CAATAGGTGCGCCCCTCATCTGTCAGCACTCTGCCCCTCAAGTGTCAAGGATCGCGCCCCTCATCTGTCA
GTAGTCGCGCCCCTCAAGTGTCAATACCGCAGGGCACTTATCCCCAGGCTTGTCCACATCATCTGTGGGA
AACTCGCGTAAAATCAGGCGTTTTCGCCGATTTGCGAGGCTGGCCAGCTCCACGTCGCCGGCCGAAATCG
AGCCTGCCCCTCATCTGTCAACGCCGCGCCGGGTGAGTCGGCCCCTCAAGTGTCAACGTCCGCCCCTCAT
CTGTCAGTGAGGGCCAAGTTTTCCGCGAGGTATCCACAACGCCGGCGGCCGCGGTGTCTCGCACACGGCT
TCGACGGCGTTTCTGGCGCGTTTGCAGGGCCATAGACGGCCGCCAGCCCAGCGGCGAGGGCAACCAGCCC
GGTGAGCGTCGGAAAGGCGC
Features (pLannotate 1.2.2; 41 found; start..end, strand, type, name):
      3..89      -  CDS            traI (fragment): TRAI6_ECOLX - Experimental evidence at protein level: Swiss-Prot protein existence level 1. The initiation process of transfer DNA synthesis requires the interaction of at least three plasmid-specific components (TraH, I, and J) at the transfer origin resulting in the assembly of a specialised nucleoprotein complex - the relaxosome. Site- and strand-specific cleavage at the transfer origin is dependent on TraI and TraJ. From Escherichia coli.
    127..498     -  CDS            traJ: oriT-recognizing protein; traJ
    531..640     -  oriT           oriT: incP origin of transfer
    772..962     +  rep_origin     ori (fragment): high-copy-number ColE1/pMB1/pBR322/pUC origin of replication
   1321..1971    -  CDS            TetR: tetracycline resistance regulatory protein; tetR
   2077..2326    +  CDS            TcR (fragment): tetracycline efflux protein; tetA; confers resistance to tetracycline
   2436..2460    -  misc_feature   RB T-DNA repeat: right border repeat from nopaline C58 T-DNA
   2616..2799    +  promoter       NOS promoter: nopaline synthase promoter NOS promoter
   2820..3614    +  CDS            NeoR/KanR: aminoglycoside phosphotransferase from Tn5; aph(3')-II (or nptII); confers resistance to neomycin, kanamycin, and G418 (Geneticin®)
   3635..3784    +  CDS            ble (fragment): BLE_KLEPN - Experimental evidence at protein level: Swiss-Prot protein existence level 1. Binding protein with a strong affinity to the bleomycin family of antibiotics. Binds to CL990; an antimitotic-antibiotic compound. From Klebsiella pneumoniae.
   3791..3997    +  CDS            ocd (fragment): OCD_AGRFC - Experimental evidence at protein level: Swiss-Prot protein existence level 1. Catalyzes the conversion of L-ornithine into L-proline with release of ammonia. Is involved in the utilization of nopaline, a catabolic pathway that proceeds through L-arginine and L-ornithine to L-proline. Nopaline is a predominant opine in plant cells transformed with Ti plasmid pTiC58. From Agrobacterium fabrum (strain C58 / ATCC 33970) (Agrobacterium tumefaciens (strain C58)).
   4004..4256    +  terminator     NOS terminator: nopaline synthase terminator and poly(A) signal
   4260..4703    +  CDS            M13 gene III (fragment) (sequence partly withheld): pIII; III; minor coat protein
   4702..4792    +  CDS            lacI (fragment): lac repressor; lacI; The lac repressor binds to the lac operator to inhibit transcription in E. coli. This inhibition can be relieved by adding lactose or isopropyl-β-D-thiogalactopyranoside (IPTG).
   4805..4826    +  protein_bind   CAP binding site: CAP binding activates transcription in the presence of cAMP. E. coli catabolite activator protein
   4841..4871    +  promoter       lac promoter: promoter for the E. coli lac operon
   4875..4897    +  protein_bind   lac operator (fragment): The lac repressor binds to the lac operator to inhibit transcription in E. coli. This inhibition can be relieved by adding lactose or isopropyl-β-D-thiogalactopyranoside (IPTG). lac repressor encoded by lacI
   4932..4952    -  misc_feature   MCS (fragment): pUC18/19 multiple cloning site
   5443..5784    +  promoter       CaMV 35S promoter: strong constitutive promoter from cauliflower mosaic virus
   5810..5834    +  protein_bind   attB1: mutant version of attB; recombination site for the Gateway® BP reaction BP Clonase™
   5863..6864    +  CDS            COL3: COL3_ARATH - Experimental evidence at protein level: Swiss-Prot protein existence level 1. From Arabidopsis thaliana (Mouse-ear cress).
   6871..6895    -  protein_bind   attB2: mutant version of attB; recombination site for the Gateway® BP reaction BP Clonase™
   6924..7013    +  CDS            3xHA: three tandem HA epitope tags
   7047..7299    +  terminator     NOS terminator: nopaline synthase terminator and poly(A) signal
   7728..7980    -  terminator     NOS terminator: nopaline synthase terminator and poly(A) signal
   8004..8432    -  CDS            nos (fragment): DHNO_AGRT7 - Protein inferred from homology: Swiss-Prot protein existence level 3. From Agrobacterium tumefaciens (strain T37).
   8448..9473    -  CDS            HygR: aminoglycoside phosphotransferase from E. coli; aph(4)-Ia; confers resistance to hygromycin
   9483..9827    -  promoter       CaMV 35S promoter: strong constitutive promoter from cauliflower mosaic virus
   9484..9530    -  promoter       minimal CaMV 35S promoter: minimal 35S promoter from cauliflower mosaic virus
   9965..10120   +  CDS            lacZα (fragment) (sequence partly withheld): LacZα fragment of β-galactosidase; lacZ fragment
  10118..10418   +  rep_origin     M13 ori (fragment) (sequence partly withheld): M13 bacteriophage origin of replication; arrow indicates direction of (+) strand synthesis
  10419..10549   +  CDS            lacI (fragment): lac repressor; lacI; The lac repressor binds to the lac operator to inhibit transcription in E. coli. This inhibition can be relieved by adding lactose or isopropyl-β-D-thiogalactopyranoside (IPTG).
  10603..10627   -  misc_feature   LB T-DNA repeat: left border repeat from nopaline C58 T-DNA
  12084..12203   -  CDS            tetR (fragment): TETR1_ECOLX - Experimental evidence at protein level: Swiss-Prot protein existence level 1. TetR is the repressor of the tetracycline resistance element; its N-terminal region forms a helix-turn-helix structure and binds DNA. Binding of tetracycline to TetR reduces the repressor affinity for the tetracycline resistance gene (tetA) promoter operator sites. From Escherichia coli.
  12223..13371   -  CDS            trfA: trans-acting replication protein that binds to and activates oriV
  13670..14464   -  CDS            KanR: aminoglycoside phosphotransferase; aphA-3; confers resistance to kanamycin
  14656..15423   +  mobile_element IS1: prokaryotic transposable element IS1
  15432..15581   -  CDS            satA (fragment): STA_BACSU - Also known as yyaR. Experimental evidence at protein level: Swiss-Prot protein existence level 1. Involved in resistance to streptothricin, a broad-spectrum antibiotic produced by streptomycetes. Detoxifies streptothricin via acetylation of the beta amino group of the first beta-lysyl moiety of streptothricin. From Bacillus subtilis (strain 168).
  15580..15774   -  CDS            satA (fragment): STA_BACSU - Also known as yyaR. Experimental evidence at protein level: Swiss-Prot protein existence level 1. Involved in resistance to streptothricin, a broad-spectrum antibiotic produced by streptomycetes. Detoxifies streptothricin via acetylation of the beta amino group of the first beta-lysyl moiety of streptothricin. From Bacillus subtilis (strain 168).
  15777..16052   -  CDS            klaC (fragment): KLAC_ECOLX - Also known as telB. Protein predicted: Swiss-Prot protein existence level 4. Belongs to the kla operon, which is associated with cryptic tellurite resistance, and IncW plasmid fertility inhibition. From Escherichia coli.
  16116..16747   -  rep_origin     oriV: incP origin of replication
