[The description below was written by a language model from this plasmid's Addgene catalogue record and pLannotate feature annotations shown in this document.]
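Description:
pGWB14-LYX056 is a plant expression binary vector built on the pGWB14 backbone, intended for Agrobacterium-mediated transient or stable expression of a Nicotiana benthamiana transcription factor (gene model Niben101Scf02868g02003.1) carrying a C-terminal HA tag. The backbone is a large, low-copy, broad-host-range IncP-type replicon. The annotation shows oriV with its activating replication protein trfA, which together allow maintenance in both E. coli and Agrobacterium, along with oriT and traJ for mobilisation. Bacterial selection is by kanamycin, through an aphA-3 KanR gene located outside the T-DNA. Various backbone remnants (tetR/tetA fragments, an IS1 element, lac and M13-derived fragments) are also detected but appear to be vestigial.

Between the nopaline-type right and left T-DNA borders lie three cassettes. The expression cassette consists of a CaMV 35S promoter, an attB1 site, the roughly 1 kb insert coding sequence, an attB2 site, a 3xHA epitope tag and a NOS terminator, so the transcription factor is constitutively expressed as a C-terminal triple-HA fusion. The annotation tool labels the insert by similarity to Arabidopsis COL3, a CONSTANS-like protein, which suggests the N. benthamiana gene is a homologue of that family, although the catalogue record does not name the family. The record lists Gibson assembly as the cloning method, despite the Gateway attB sites flanking the insert. Plant selection is provided by a 35S-driven hygromycin resistance gene (the listed selectable marker). A NOS promoter-driven NeoR/KanR cassette is also present in the T-DNA. The HA tag allows immunodetection or immunoprecipitation of the expressed factor.
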