Addgene plasmid #126274: pGWB14-LYX056
Purpose: With a Nicotiana benthamiana transcription factor in PGWB14 backbone, for Agrobacterium mediated transient or stable expression corresponding transcription factor fused with a C-terminal HA tag.
Depositing lab: Silin Zhong. Depositing organization: Chinese University of Hong Kong.
Backbone
  Vector backbone: pGWB14
  Vector type: Plant Expression
  Selectable markers: Hygromycin
Growth in bacteria
  Bacterial resistance: Kanamycin, 50 μg/mL
  Growth temperature: 37°C
  Growth strain: DH5alpha
  Copy number: Low Copy
Gene/Insert
  Gene/Insert name: Niben101Scf02868g02003.1
  Species: Nicotiana benthamiana
  Promoter: CaMV 35S
  Tag / fusion protein: HA (C terminal on insert)
  Cloning method: Gibson Cloning
Terms and licenses: Academic/Nonprofit Terms; Industry Terms: Not Available to Industry
How to cite: pGWB14-LYX056 was a gift from Silin Zhong (Addgene plasmid # 126274 ; http://n2t.net/addgene:126274 ; RRID:Addgene_126274)
