>Addgene plasmid #126274 | pGWB14-LYX056 | depositor partial sequence | sequence record 241548 | Niben101Scf02868g02003.1
ATGAGTTCGGAAAATTGGAGTTTGACGGCGAAGCTTTGCGATTCGTGCAAAACGACGTCGGCGACGGTGT
TCTGCCGGGCAGATTCTGCTTTTTTATGCATAGGATGCGACTGTAAAATCCACGCGGCGAATAAGCTAGC
GTCACGTCACGCGCGGGTTTGGGTTTGCGAGGTGTGCGAGCAGGCGCCGGCGAGCGTCACGTGCAAGGCG
GACGCCGCCGCTCTCTGCGTCACGTGCGACCGCGATATCCACTCTGCGAATCCATTAGCGCGTCGTCACG
AGCGTTTCCCCGTTGTTCCCTTCTACGACACCGCCGTCGCAAAATCTCACGGCGGCGTTAATGATGATGA
GAAGTACTTTGATAGTCATGAGAATAATCCTCAACCGGAGGAAGAGGCGGAGGCGGCGTCGTGGATACTT
CCGACGCCGAAAGAAGGGACTGATAATCAGTATAAATCAGCGGATTATTTGTTTAATGATATGGATTCGT
ATTTGGATATGGATACTATGTCGTGTGATCAAAAACCGAATAATATTCTTCAGCTGTACCAGCAGTACTG
CTCTGATGGAGTGGTGCCAGTGCAGAACAAGAACGAGAGTAGCCATTTGCAAGGTCCAGTTGTTAATGGA
TTTCCAACGTACGAAATGGACTTCATTGGATCTAAACCATACTTGTACAACTTCAACTCTCAGTCCATTA
GCCAAAGTGTTTCTTCATCATCTATGGAAGTGGGAGTTGTGCCGGAGCACAGTGCAACGGCGGATGTATC
AAACAGCTTAGTGATGAACTCATCGGGGGACACCGTACCGAACCCAGTCTCTGGTTTAGACAGAGAAGCA
AGGGTATTGAGGTACAGAGAGAAAAGGAAGAACAGAAAGTTCGAGAAGACTATTCGGTATGCTTCTAGAA
AGGCTTACGCAGAGACCCGACCCAGAATCAAAGGAAGATTCGCAAAGCGTACTGAGATTGAAGTCGACTC
CCTTCTCGCCGCCGCCGATGCGTCTTATGGCGTTGTTCCATCGTTT
